LOCUS       Exported 5994 bp ds-DNA circular SYN 13-MAY-2021
DEFINITION  Express the RBD of mouse MSI1 in bacterial cells for protein
            purification.
ACCESSION   .
VERSION     .
KEYWORDS    pET-22HT-MSI1(7-192)
SOURCE      synthetic DNA construct
  ORGANISM  synthetic DNA construct
REFERENCE   1 (bases 1 to 5994)
  AUTHORS   Clingman CC, Deveau LM, Hay SA, Genga RM, Shandilya SM, Massi F,
            Ryder SP
  TITLE     Allosteric inhibition of a stem cell RNA-binding protein by an
            intermediary metabolite.
  JOURNAL   Elife. 2014 Jun 16:e02848. doi: 10.7554/eLife.02848.
  PUBMED    24935936
REFERENCE   2 (bases 1 to 5994)
  AUTHORS   .
  TITLE     Direct Submission
  JOURNAL   Exported May 13, 2021 from SnapGene Server 1.1.58
            http://www.snapgene.com
FEATURES             Location/Qualifiers
     source          1..5994
                     /organism="synthetic DNA construct"
                     /mol_type="other DNA"
     rep_origin      12..467
                     /direction=RIGHT
                     /label=f1 ori
                     /note="f1 bacteriophage origin of replication; arrow
                     indicates direction of (+) strand synthesis"
     primer_bind     complement(99..118)
                     /label=F1ori-R
                     /note="F1 origin, reverse primer"
     primer_bind     309..330
                     /label=F1ori-F
                     /note="F1 origin, forward primer"
     promoter        494..598
                     /gene="bla"
                     /label=AmpR promoter
     CDS             599..1459
                     /codon_start=1
                     /gene="bla"
                     /product="beta-lactamase"
                     /label=AmpR
                     /note="confers resistance to ampicillin, carbenicillin, and
                     related antibiotics"
                     /translation="MSIQHFRVALIPFFAAFCLPVFAHPETLVKVKDAEDQLGARVGYI
                     ELDLNSGKILESFRPEERFPMMSTFKVLLCGAVLSRIDAGQEQLGRRIHYSQNDLVEYS
                     PVTEKHLTDGMTVRELCSAAITMSDNTAANLLLTTIGGPKELTAFLHNMGDHVTRLDRW
                     EPELNEAIPNDERDTTMPAAMATTLRKLLTGELLTLASRQQLIDWMEADKVAGPLLRSA
                     LPAGWFIADKSGAGERGSRGIIAALGPDGKPSRIVVIYTTGSQATMDERNRQIAEIGAS
                     LIKHW"
     primer_bind     complement(817..836)
                     /label=Amp-R
                     /note="Ampicillin resistance gene, reverse primer"
     rep_origin      1630..2218
                     /direction=RIGHT
                     /label=ori
                     /note="high-copy-number ColE1/pMB1/pBR322/pUC origin of
                     replication"
     primer_bind     2119..2138
                     /label=pBR322ori-F
                     /note="pBR322 origin, forward primer"
     primer_bind     2372..2389
                     /label=L4440
                     /note="L4440 vector, forward primer"
     misc_feature    2404..2546
                     /label=bom
                     /note="basis of mobility region from pBR322"
     primer_bind     complement(2472..2491)
                     /label=pRS-marker
                     /note="pRS vectors, use to sequence yeast selectable
                     marker"
     primer_bind     2632..2654
                     /label=pGEX 3'
                     /note="pGEX vectors, reverse primer"
     CDS             complement(2648..2839)
                     /codon_start=1
                     /gene="rop"
                     /product="Rop protein, which maintains plasmids at low copy
                     number"
                     /label=rop
                     /translation="MTKQEKTALNMARFIRSQTLTLLEKLNELDADEQADICESLHDHA
                     DELYRSCLARFGDDGENL"
     CDS             complement(3648..4730)
                     /codon_start=1
                     /gene="lacI"
                     /product="lac repressor"
                     /label=lacI
                     /note="The lac repressor binds to the lac operator to
                     inhibit transcription in E. coli. This inhibition can be
                     relieved by adding lactose or
                     isopropyl-beta-D-thiogalactopyranoside (IPTG)."
                     /translation="MKPVTLYDVAEYAGVSYQTVSRVVNQASHVSAKTREKVEAAMAEL
                     NYIPNRVAQQLAGKQSLLIGVATSSLALHAPSQIVAAIKSRADQLGASVVVSMVERSGV
                     EACKAAVHNLLAQRVSGLIINYPLDDQDAIAVEAACTNVPALFLDVSDQTPINSIIFSH
                     EDGTRLGVEHLVALGHQQIALLAGPLSSVSARLRLAGWHKYLTRNQIQPIAEREGDWSA
                     MSGFQQTMQMLNEGIVPTAMLVANDQMALGAMRAITESGLRVGADISVVGYDDTEDSSC
                     YIPPLTTIKQDFRLLGQTSVDRLLQLSQGQAVKGNQLLPVSLVKRKTTLAPNTQTASPR
                     ALADSLMQLARQVSRLESGQ"
     primer_bind     4692..4711
                     /label=LacI-R
                     /note="LacI, reverse primer"
     promoter        complement(4731..4808)
                     /gene="lacI"
                     /label=lacI promoter
     primer_bind     5014..5033
                     /label=pBRrevBam
                     /note="pBR322 vectors, tet region, downstream of BamHI,
                     reverse primer"
     primer_bind     5117..5136
                     /label=T7
                     /note="T7 promoter, forward primer"
     promoter        5117..5135
                     /label=T7 promoter
                     /note="promoter for bacteriophage T7 RNA polymerase"
     protein_bind    5136..5160
                     /label=lac operator
                     /bound_moiety="lac repressor encoded by lacI"
                     /note="The lac repressor binds to the lac operator to
                     inhibit transcription in E. coli. This inhibition can be
                     relieved by adding lactose or
                     isopropyl-beta-D-thiogalactopyranoside (IPTG)."
     RBS             5175..5197
                     /note="efficient ribosome binding site from bacteriophage
                     T7 gene 10 (Olins and Rangwala, 1989)"
     CDS             5208..5225
                     /codon_start=1
                     /product="6xHis affinity tag"
                     /label=6xHis
                     /translation="HHHHHH"
     CDS             5229..5249
                     /codon_start=1
                     /product="tobacco etch virus (TEV) protease recognition and
                     cleavage site"
                     /label=TEV site
                     /translation="ENLYFQG"
     CDS             5838..5855
                     /codon_start=1
                     /product="6xHis affinity tag"
                     /label=6xHis
                     /translation="HHHHHH"
     primer_bind     complement(5908..5926)
                     /label=T7 Term
                     /note="T7 terminator, reverse primer"
     terminator      5922..5969
                     /label=T7 terminator
                     /note="transcription terminator for bacteriophage T7 RNA
                     polymerase"
ORIGIN
        1 aggcgaatgg gnnnnnnnnn nnnnnnnnnn nnnnnnnnnn nnnnnnnnnn nnnnnnnnnn
       61 nnnnnnnnnn nnnnnnnnnn nnnnnnnnnn nnnnnnnnnn nnnnnnnnnn nnnnnnnnnn
      121 nnnnnnnnnn nnnnncnnnn nnnnnnnnnn nnnnnnnnnn nnnnnnnnnn nnnnnnnnnn
      181 nnnnnnnnnn nnnnnnnnnn nnnnnnnnnn nnnnnnnnnn nnnnnnnann nnnnnnnnnn
      241 nnnnnnnnnn nnnnnnnnnn nnnnnnnnnn nnnnnnncct ttgacgttgg agtccacgtt
      301 ctttaatagt ggactcttgt tccaaactgg aacaacactc aaccctatct cggtctattc
      361 ttttgattta taagggattt tgccgatttc ggcctattgg ttaaaaaatg agctgattta
      421 acaaaaattt aacgcgaatt ttaacaaaat attaacgttt acaatttcag gtggcacttt
      481 tcggggaaat gtgcgcggaa cccctatttg tttatttttc taaatacatt caaatatgta
      541 tccgctcatg agacaataac cctgataaat gcttcaataa tattgaaaaa ggaagagtat
      601 gagtattcaa catttccgtg tcgcccttat tccctttttt gcggcatttt gccttcctgt
      661 ttttgctcac ccagaaacgc tggtgaaagt aaaagatgct gaagatcagt tgggtgcacg
      721 agtgggttac atcgaactgg atctcaacag cggtaagatc cttgagagtt ttcgccccga
      781 agaacgtttt ccaatgatga gcacttttaa agttctgcta tgtggcgcgg tattatcccg
      841 tattgacgcc gggcaagagc aactcggtcg ccgcatacac tattctcaga atgacttggt
      901 tgagtactca ccagtcacag aaaagcatct tacggatggc atgacagtaa gagaattatg
      961 cagtgctgcc ataaccatga gtgataacac tgcggccaac ttacttctga caacgatcgg
     1021 aggaccgaag gagctaaccg cttttttgca caacatgggg gatcatgtaa ctcgccttga
     1081 tcgttgggaa ccggagctga atgaagccat accaaacgac gagcgtgaca ccacgatgcc
     1141 tgcagcaatg gcaacaacgt tgcgcaaact attaactggc gaactactta ctctagcttc
     1201 ccggcaacaa ttaatagact ggatggaggc ggataaagtt gcaggaccac ttctgcgctc
     1261 ggcccttccg gctggctggt ttattgctga taaatctgga gccggtgagc gtgggtctcg
     1321 cggtatcatt gcagcactgg ggccagatgg taagccctcc cgtatcgtag ttatctacac
     1381 gacggggagt caggcaacta tggatgaacg aaatagacag atcgctgaga taggtgcctc
     1441 actgattaag cattggtaac tgtcagacca agtttactca tatatacttt agattgattt
     1501 aaaacttcat ttttaattta aaaggatcta ggtgaagatc ctttttgata atctcatgac
     1561 caaaatccct taacgtgagt tttcgttcca ctgagcgtca gaccccgtag aaaagatcaa
     1621 aggatcttct tgagatcctt tttttctgcg cgtaatctgc tgcttgcaaa caaaaaaacc
     1681 accgctacca gcggtggttt gtttgccgga tcaagagcta ccaactcttt ttccgaaggt
     1741 aactggcttc agcagagcgc agataccaaa tactgtcctt ctagtgtagc cgtagttagg
     1801 ccaccacttc aagaactctg tagcaccgcc tacatacctc gctctgctaa tcctgttacc
     1861 agtggctgct gccagtggcg ataagtcgtg tcttaccggg ttggactcaa gacgatagtt
     1921 accggataag gcgcagcggt cgggctgaac ggggggttcg tgcacacagc ccagcttgga
     1981 gcgaacgacc tacaccgaac tgagatacct acagcgtgag ctatgagaaa gcgccacgct
     2041 tcccgaaggg agaaaggcgg acaggtatcc ggtaagcggc agggtcggaa caggagagcg
     2101 cacgagggag cttccagggg gaaacgcctg gtatctttat agtcctgtcg ggtttcgcca
     2161 cctctgactt gagcgtcgat ttttgtgatg ctcgtcaggg gggcggagcc tatggaaaaa
     2221 cgccagcaac gcggcctttt tacggttcct ggccttttgc tggccttttg ctcacatgtt
     2281 ctttcctgcg ttatcccctg attctgtgga taaccgtatt accgcctttg agtgagctga
     2341 taccgctcgc cgcagccgaa cgaccgagcg cagcgagtca gtgagcgagg aagcggaaga
     2401 gcgcctgatg cggtattttc tccttacgca tctgtgcggt atttcacacc gcatatatgg
     2461 tgcactctca gtacaatctg ctctgatgcc gcatagttaa gccagtatac actccgctat
     2521 cgctacgtga ctgggtcatg gctgcgcccc gacacccgcc aacacccgct gacgcgccct
     2581 gacgggcttg tctgctcccg gcatccgctt acagacaagc tgtgaccgtc tccgggagct
     2641 gcatgtgtca gaggttttca ccgtcatcac cgaaacgcgc gaggcagctg cggtaaagct
     2701 catcagcgtg gtcgtgaagc gattcacaga tgtctgcctg ttcatccgcg tccagctcgt
     2761 tgagtttctc cagaagcgtt aatgtctggc ttctgataaa gcgggccatg ttaagggcgg
     2821 ttttttcctg tttggtcact gatgcctccg tgtaaggggg atttctgttc atgggggtaa
     2881 tgataccgat gaaacgagag aggatgctca cgatacgggt tactgatgat gaacatgccc
     2941 ggttactgga acgttgtgag ggtaaacaac tggcggtatg gatgcggcgg gaccagagaa
     3001 aaatcactca gggtcaatgc cagcgcttcg ttaatacaga tgtaggtgtt ccacagggta
     3061 gccagcagca tcctgcgatg cagatccgga acataatggt gcagggcgct gacttccgcg
     3121 tttccagact ttacgaaaca cggaaaccga agaccattca tgttgttgct caggtcgcag
     3181 acgttttgca gcagcagtcg cttcacgttc gctcgcgtat cggtgattca ttctgctaac
     3241 cagtaaggca accccgccag cctagccggg tcctcaacga caggagcacg atcatgcgca
     3301 cccgtggggc cgccatgccg gcgataatgg cctgcttctc gccgaaacgt ttggtggcgg
     3361 gaccagtgac gaaggcttga gcgagggcgt gcaagattcc gaataccgca agcgacaggc
     3421 cgatcatcgt cgcgctccag cgaaagcggt cctcgccgaa aatgacccag agcgctgccg
     3481 gcacctgtcc tacgagttgc atgataaaga agacagtcat aagtgcggcg acgatagtca
     3541 tgccccgcgc ccaccggaag gagctgactg ggttgaaggc tctcaagggc atcggtcgag
     3601 atcccggtgc ctaatgagtg agctaactta cattaattgc gttgcgctca ctgcccgctt
     3661 tccagtcggg aaacctgtcg tgccagctgc attaatgaat cggccaacgc gcggggagag
     3721 gcggtttgcg tattgggcgc cagggtggtt tttcttttca ccagtgagac gggcaacagc
     3781 tgattgccct tcaccgcctg gccctgagag agttgcagca agcggtccac gctggtttgc
     3841 cccagcaggc gaaaatcctg tttgatggtg gttaacggcg ggatataaca tgagctgtct
     3901 tcggtatcgt cgtatcccac taccgagata tccgcaccaa cgcgcagccc ggactcggta
     3961 atggcgcgca ttgcgcccag cgccatctga tcgttggcaa ccagcatcgc agtgggaacg
     4021 atgccctcat tcagcatttg catggtttgt tgaaaaccgg acatggcact ccagtcgcct
     4081 tcccgttccg ctatcggctg aatttgattg cgagtgagat atttatgcca gccagccaga
     4141 cgcagacgcg ccgagacaga acttaatggg cccgctaaca gcgcgatttg ctggtgaccc
     4201 aatgcgacca gatgctccac gcccagtcgc gtaccgtctt catgggagaa aataatactg
     4261 ttgatgggtg tctggtcaga gacatcaaga aataacgccg gaacattagt gcaggcagct
     4321 tccacagcaa tggcatcctg gtcatccagc ggatagttaa tgatcagccc actgacgcgt
     4381 tgcgcgagaa gattgtgcac cgccgcttta caggcttcga cgccgcttcg ttctaccatc
     4441 gacaccacca cgctggcacc cagttgatcg gcgcgagatt taatcgccgc gacaatttgc
     4501 gacggcgcgt gcagggccag actggaggtg gcaacgccaa tcagcaacga ctgtttgccc
     4561 gccagttgtt gtgccacgcg gttgggaatg taattcagct ccgccatcgc cgcttccact
     4621 ttttcccgcg ttttcgcaga aacgtggctg gcctggttca ccacgcggga aacggtctga
     4681 taagagacac cggcatactc tgcgacatcg tataacgtta ctggtttcac attcaccacc
     4741 ctgaattgac tctcttccgg gcgctatcat gccataccgc gaaaggtttt gcgccattcg
     4801 atggtgtccg ggatctcgac gctctccctt atgcgactcc tgcattagga agcagcccag
     4861 tagtaggttg aggccgttga gcaccgccgc cgcaaggaat ggtgcatgca aggagatggc
     4921 gcccaacagt cccccggcca cggggcctgc caccataccc acgccgaaac aagcgctcat
     4981 gagcccgaag tggcgagccc gatcttcccc atcggtgatg tcggcgatat aggcgccagc
     5041 aaccgcacct gtggcgccgg tgatgccggc cacgatgcgt ccggcgtaga ggatcgagat
     5101 ctcgatcccg cgaaattaat acgactcact ataggggaat tgtgagcgga taacaattcc
     5161 cctctagaaa taattttgtt taactttaag aaggagatat acatatgcat catcatcatc
     5221 atcacggcga aaacctgtat tttcagggcg gatcccagcc cggcctcgcc tccccggact
     5281 cgccgcacga cccctgcaag atgttcatcg gaggactcag ttggcagacc acgcaggaag
     5341 ggctgcgcga atacttcggc cagttcgggg aggtgaaaga gtgtctggtg atgcgggacc
     5401 ccctgaccaa aagatccagg ggtttcggct tcgtcacttt catggaccag gcgggggtgg
     5461 ataaagtgct ggcgcaatct cggcacgagc tcgactccaa aacaattgac cccaaggtgg
     5521 cctttcctcg aagagcacag cctaagatgg tcactcggac gaagaagatc ttcgtggggg
     5581 ggctgtctgt gaacaccacg gtggaagatg tgaaacacta tttcgagcag ttcggaaagg
     5641 tggatgatgc catgctgatg ttcgacaaaa ccaccaacag gcacagaggg tttggatttg
     5701 tcacgtttga gagcgaggac atcgtagaga aagtttgtga gatccacttc catgaaatca
     5761 acaacaaaat ggtggaatgc aagaaagccc agccaaagga ggtgatgtcc ccgtgaaagc
     5821 ttgcggccgc actcgagcac caccaccacc accactgaga tccggctgct aacaaagccc
     5881 gaaaggaagc tgagttggct gctgccaccg ctgagcaata actagcataa ccccttgggg
     5941 cctctaaacg ggtcttgagg ggttttttgc tgaaaggagg aactatatcc ggat
//
