[The description below was written by a language model from this plasmid's Addgene catalogue record and the feature table of its GenBank file.]
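Description:
pET-22HT-MSI1(7-192) is a bacterial expression plasmid of about 6 kb, built on a modified pET-22b backbone and intended for producing the RNA-binding domain of mouse Musashi-1 (Msi1) in E. coli for purification. It replicates from a ColE1/pBR322-type origin, with the adjacent bom region and the rop gene also annotated. The catalogue lists it as high copy, although rop normally restrains copy number. Selection is by ampicillin through the bla beta-lactamase gene, and an f1 phage origin is present that would allow single-stranded DNA production.

The expression cassette follows the standard pET design. A T7 promoter is immediately followed by a lac operator, and a plasmid-borne lacI gene supplies repressor. Transcription therefore requires a host providing T7 RNA polymerase and is induced with IPTG. A T7 gene 10 ribosome binding site drives translation, and a T7 terminator closes the unit. In this "HT" derivative the pelB periplasmic leader of pET-22b has been replaced by a His6-Gly tag followed by a TEV protease site, so the protein should remain cytoplasmic, can be captured by metal-affinity chromatography, and can then have its tag cleaved off. The 573 bp insert encoding residues 7–192 of Msi1 was cloned between BamHI and HindIII, both sites retained. It is not annotated in the feature table but fits the gap downstream of the TEV site. A second 6xHis sequence, the native C-terminal tag of pET-22b, is annotated downstream of the insert. The record lists only N-terminal tags and does not state whether the insert ends with a stop codon that excludes the C-terminal tag.
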