Addgene plasmid #60245: pET-22HT-MSI1(7-192)
Purpose: Express the RBD of mouse MSI1 in bacterial cells for protein purification
Depositing lab: Sean Ryder. Depositing organization: University of Massachusetts, Worcester. Publication: Allosteric inhibition of a stem cell RNA-binding protein by an intermediary metabolite. Clingman CC, Deveau LM, Hay SA, Genga RM, Shandilya SM, Massi F, Ryder SP. Elife. 2014 Jun 16:e02848. doi: 10.7554/eLife.02848. PubMed 24935936.
Backbone
  Vector backbone: pET-22b
  Backbone manufacturer: Invitrogen
  Backbone size w/o insert (bp): 5400
  Total vector size (bp): 6000
  Modifications to backbone: pelB leader sequence was replaced with a His6-Gly tag followed by a TEV protease site.
  Vector type: Bacterial Expression
Growth in bacteria
  Bacterial resistance: Ampicillin, 100 μg/mL
  Growth temperature: 37°C
  Growth strain: DH5alpha
  Copy number: High Copy
Gene/Insert
  Gene/Insert name: mouse MSI1 (7-192)
  Species: M. musculus (mouse)
  Insert size (bp): 573
  Mutation: contains aa7-192 of Msi1
  GenBank ID: NM_008629.1
  Entrez Gene: Msi1 (a.k.a. Msi1h, Musahi1, m-Msi-1)
  Promoter: T7
  Tag / fusion protein: His (N terminal on backbone); TEV protease site (N terminal on backbone)
  Cloning method: Restriction Enzyme; 5′ cloning site BamHI (not destroyed); 3′ cloning site HindIII (not destroyed)
  Sequencing primers: 5′ T7; 3′ T7-term
Terms and licenses: Academic/Nonprofit Terms; Industry Terms: Not Available to Industry
How to cite: pET-22HT-MSI1(7-192) was a gift from Sean Ryder (Addgene plasmid # 60245 ; http://n2t.net/addgene:60245 ; RRID:Addgene_60245)
