>Addgene plasmid #60245 | pET-22HT-MSI1(7-192) | addgene partial sequence | sequence record 98888 | T7 5'-TAATACGACTCACTATAGGG-3'
CTTTAAGAAGGAGATATACATATGCATCATCATCATCATCACGGCGAAAACCTGTATTTTCAGGGCGGAT
CCCAGCCCGGCCTCGCCTCCCCGGACTCGCCGCACGACCCCTGCAAGATGTTCATCGGAGGACTCAGTTG
GCAGACCACGCAGGAAGGGCTGCGCGAATACTTCGGCCAGTTCGGGGAGGTGAAAGAGTGTCTGGTGATG
CGGGACCCCCTGACCAAAAGATCCAGGGGTTTCGGCTTCGTCACTTTCATGGACCAGGCGGGGGTGGATA
AAGTGCTGGCGCAATCGCGGCACGAGCTCGACTCCAAAACAATTGACCCCAAGGTGGCCTTTCCTCGAAG
AGCACAGCCTAAGATGGTCACTCGGACGAAGAAGATCTTCGTGGGGGGGCTGTCTGTGAACACCACGGTG
GAAGATGTGAAACACTATTTCGAGCAGTTCGGAAAGGTGGATGATGCCATGCTGATGTTCGACAAAACCA
CCAACAGGCACAGAGGGTTTGGATTTGTCACGTTTGAGAGCGAGGACATCGTA
