>Addgene plasmid #60245 | pET-22HT-MSI1(7-192) | addgene partial sequence | sequence record 99479 | T7term 5'-GCTAGTTATTGCTCAGCGG-3'
CAGCCGGATCTCAGTGGTGGTGGTGGTGGTGCTCGAGTGCGGCCGCAAGCTTTCACGGGGACATCACCTC
CTTTGGCTGGGCTTTCTTGCATTCCACCATTTTGTTGTTGATTTCATGGAAGTGGATCTCACAAACTTTC
TCTACGATGTCCTCGCTCTCAAACGTGACAAATCCAAACCCTCTGTGCCTGTTGGTGGTTTTGTCGAACA
TCAGCATGGCATCATCCACCTTTCCGAACTGCTCGAAATAGTGTTTCACATCTTCCACCGTGGTGTTCAC
AGACAGCCCCCCCACGAAGATCTTCTTCGTCCGAGTGACCATCTTAGGCTGTGCTCTTCGAGGAAAGGCC
ACCTTGGGGTCAATTGTTTTGGAGTCGAGCTCGTGCCGCGATTGCGCCAGCACTTTATCCACCCCCGCCT
GGTCCATGAAAGTGACGAAGCCGAAACCCCTGGATCTTTTGGTCAGGGGGTCCCG
